>Addgene plasmid #153476 | pCEP4-FLAG-TAPBPR-tapasinCT I261A | depositor full sequence | sequence record 297147 | pCEP4-FLAG-TAPBPR-tapasinCT I261A sequence 11965 bps
GCTAGCGCCACCATGGCCGTCATGGCGCCCCGAACCCTCGTCCTGCTACTCTCGGGGGCCCTGGCCCTGA
CCCAGACCTGGGCGGGCTCCGACTACAAGGACGATGATGACAAGGGAGGATCCAAGCCCCACCCAGCAGA
GGGGCAGTGGCGGGCAGTGGACGTGGTCCTAGACTGTTTCCTGGTGAAGGACGGTGCGCACCGTGGAGCT
CTCGCCAGCAGTGAGGACAGGGCAAGGGCCTCCCTTGTGCTGAAGCAGGTGCCAGTGCTGGACGATGGCT
CCCTGGAGGACTTCACCGATTTCCAAGGGGGCACACTGGCCCAAGATGACCCACCTATTATCTTTGAGGC
CTCAGTGGACCTGGTCCAGATTCCCCAGGCCGAGGCCTTGCTCCATGCTGACTGCAGTGGGAAGGAGGTG
ACCTGTGAGATCTCCCGCTACTTTCTCCAGATGACAGAGACCACTGTTAAGACAGCAGCTTGGTTCATGG
CCAACGTGCAGGTCTCTGGAGGGGGACCTAGCATCTCCTTGGTGATGAAGACTCCCAGGGTCGCCAAGAA
TGAGGTGCTCTGGCACCCAACGCTGAACTTGCCACTGAGCCCCCAGGGGACTGTGCGAACTGCAGTGGAG
TTCCAGGTGATGACACAGACCCAATCCCTGAGCTTCCTGCTGGGGTCCTCAGCCTCCTTGGACTGTGGCT
TCTCCATGGCACCGGGCTTGGACCTCATCAGTGTGGAGTGGCGACTGCAGCACAAGGGCAGGGGTCAGTT
GGTGTACAGCTGGACCGCAGGGCAGGGGCAGGCTGTGCGGAAGGGCGCTACCCTGGAGCCTGCACAACTG
GGCATGGCCAGGGATGCCTCCCTCACCCTGCCCGGCCTCACTATACAGGACGAGGGGACCTACGCTTGCC
AGATCACCACCTCTCTGTACCGAGCTCAGCAGATCATCCAGCTCAACATCCAAGCTTCCCCTAAAGTACG
ACTGAGCTTGGCAAACGAAGCTCTGCTGCCCACCCTCATCTGCGACATTGCTGGCTATTACCCTCTGGAT
GTGGTGGTGACGTGGACCCGAGAGGAGCTGGGTGGATCCCCAGCCCAAGTCTCTGGTGCCTCCTTCTCCA
GCCTCAGGCAAAGCGTGGCAGGCACCTACAGCATCTCCTCCTCTCTCACCGCAGAACCTGGCTCTGCAGG
TGCCACTTACACCTGCCAGGTCACACACATCTCTCTGGAGGAGCCCCTTGGGGCCAGCACCCAGGTTGTC
CCACCAGAGCGGAGATCAGGGCCCTCCCTTGAGGACAGCGTAGGCCTTTTCCTGTCTGCCTTTCTTCTGC
TTGGGCTCTTCAAGGCACTGGGCTGGGCTGCTGTCTACCTGTCCACCTGCAAGGATTCAAAGAAGGTACA
GTGCTCCACCTCTCTGTATCTTTCCCTTGTCACTTTATCTCCTCATCCTATCTCAAAACCCATGGAGGGA
GGCTGCTGGTGTGGTAGGCAGAACCTAGGCTTGGAATTCACACTGATCTGGGTTAAAACCTGGCACTATA
TCCTAACTGTAGGACTCTTTGAGCATGCTACTTAATGACTCGAGGCCGGCAAGGCCGGATCCAGACATGA
TAAGATACATTGATGAGTTTGGACAAACCACAACTAGAATGCAGTGAAAAAAATGCTTTATTTGTGAAAT
TTGTGATGCTATTGCTTTATTTGTAACCATTATAAGCTGCAATAAACAAGTTAACAACAACAATTGCATT
CATTTTATGTTTCAGGTTCAGGGGGAGGTGGGGAGGTTTTTTAAAGCAAGTAAAACCTCTACAAATGTGG
TATGGCTGATTATGATCCGGCTGCCTCGCGCGTTTCGGTGATGACGGTGAAAACCTCTGACACATGCAGC
TCCCGGAGACGGTCACAGCTTGTCTGTAAGCGGATGCCGGGAGCAGACAAGCCCGTCAGGGCGCGTCAGC
GGGTGTTGGCGGGTGTCGGGGCGCAGCCATGACCGGTCGACTCTAGAGCCCCGCCGCCGGACGAACTAAA
CCTGACTACGGCATCTCTGCCCCTTCTTCGCTGGTACGAGGAGCGCTTTTGTTTTGTATTCGGGGCAGTG
CATGTAATCCCTTCAGTTGGTTGGTACAACTTGCCAACTGGGCCCTGTTCCACATGTGACACGGGGGGGG
ACCAAACACAAAGGGGTTCTCTGACTGTAGTTGACATCCTTATAAATGGATGTGCACATTTGCCAACACT
GAGTGGCTTTCATCCTGGAGCAGACTTTGCATGCTGTGGACTGCAACACAACATTGCCTTTATGTGTAAC
TCTTGGCTGAAGCTCTTACACCAATGCTGGGGGACATGTACCTCCCAGGGGCCCAGGAAGACTACGGGAG
GCTACACCAACGTCAATCAGAGGGGCCTGTGTAGCTACCGATAAGCGGACCCTCAAGAGGGCATTAGCAA
TAGTGTTTATAAGGCCCCCTTGTTAACCCTAAACGGGTAGCATATGCTTCCCGGGTAGTAGTATATACTA
TCCAGACTAACCCTAATTCAATAGCATATGTTACCCAACGGGAAGCATATGCTATCGAATTAGGGTTAGT
AAAAGGGTCCTAAGGAACAGCGATATCTCCCACCCCATGAGCTGTCACGGTTTTATTTACATGGGGTCAG
GATTCCACGAGGGTAGTGAACCATTTTAGTCACAAGGGCAGTGGCTGAAGATCAAGGAGCGGGCAGTGAA
CTCTCCTGAATCTTCGCCTGCTTCTTCATTCTCCTTCGTTTAGCTAATAGAATAACTGCTGAGTTGTGAA
CAGTAAGGTGTATGTGAGGTGCTCGAAAACAAGGTTTCAGGTGACGCCCCCAGAATAAAATTTGGACGGG
GGGTTCAGTGGTGGCATTGTGCTATGACACCAATATAACCCTCACAAACCCCTTGGGCAATAAATACTAG
TGTAGGAATGAAACATTCTGAATATCTTTAACAATAGAAATCCATGGGGTGGGGACAAGCCGTAAAGACT
GGATGTCCATCTCACACGAATTTATGGCTATGGGCAACACATAATCCTAGTGCAATATGATACTGGGGTT
ATTAAGATGTGTCCCAGGCAGGGACCAAGACAGGTGAACCATGTTGTTACACTCTATTTGTAACAAGGGG
AAAGAGAGTGGACGCCGACAGCAGCGGACTCCACTGGTTGTCTCTAACACCCCCGAAAATTAAACGGGGC
TCCACGCCAATGGGGCCCATAAACAAAGACAAGTGGCCACTCTTTTTTTTGAAATTGTGGAGTGGGGGCA
CGCGTCAGCCCCCACACGCCGCCCTGCGGTTTTGGACTGTAAAATAAGGGTGTAATAACTTGGCTGATTG
TAACCCCGCTAACCACTGCGGTCAAACCACTTGCCCACAAAACCACTAATGGCACCCCGGGGAATACCTG
CATAAGTAGGTGGGCGGGCCAAGATAGGGGCGCGATTGCTGCGATCTGGAGGACAAATTACACACACTTG
CGCCTGAGCGCCAAGCACAGGGTTGTTGGTCCTCATATTCACGAGGTCGCTGAGAGCACGGTGGGCTAAT
GTTGCCATGGGTAGCATATACTACCCAAATATCTGGATAGCATATGCTATCCTAATCTATATCTGGGTAG
CATAGGCTATCCTAATCTATATCTGGGTAGCATATGCTATCCTAATCTATATCTGGGTAGTATATGCTAT
CCTAATTTATATCTGGGTAGCATAGGCTATCCTAATCTATATCTGGGTAGCATATGCTATCCTAATCTAT
ATCTGGGTAGTATATGCTATCCTAATCTGTATCCGGGTAGCATATGCTATCCTAATAGAGATTAGGGTAG
TATATGCTATCCTAATTTATATCTGGGTAGCATATACTACCCAAATATCTGGATAGCATATGCTATCCTA
ATCTATATCTGGGTAGCATATGCTATCCTAATCTATATCTGGGTAGCATAGGCTATCCTAATCTATATCT
GGGTAGCATATGCTATCCTAATCTATATCTGGGTAGTATATGCTATCCTAATTTATATCTGGGTAGCATA
GGCTATCCTAATCTATATCTGGGTAGCATATGCTATCCTAATCTATATCTGGGTAGTATATGCTATCCTA
ATCTGTATCCGGGTAGCATATGCTATCCTCATGCATATACAGTCAGCATATGATACCCAGTAGTAGAGTG
GGAGTGCTATCCTTTGCATATGCCGCCACCTCCCAAGGGGGCGTGAATTTTCGCTGCTTGTCCTTTTCCT
GCATGCTGGTTGCTCCCATTCTTAGGTGAATTTAAGGAGGCCAGGCTAAAGCCGTCGCATGTCTGATTGC
TCACCAGGTAAATGTCGCTAATGTTTTCCAACGCGAGAAGGTGTTGAGCGCGGAGCTGAGTGACGTGACA
ACATGGGTATGCCCAATTGCCCCATGTTGGGAGGACGAAAATGGTGACAAGACAGATGGCCAGAAATACA
CCAACAGCACGCATGATGTCTACTGGGGATTTATTCTTTAGTGCGGGGGAATACACGGCTTTTAATACGA
TTGAGGGCGTCTCCTAACAAGTTACATCACTCCTGCCCTTCCTCACCCTCATCTCCATCACCTCCTTCAT
CTCCGTCATCTCCGTCATCACCCTCCGCGGCAGCCCCTTCCACCATAGGTGGAAACCAGGGAGGCAAATC
TACTCCATCGTCAAAGCTGCACACAGTCACCCTGATATTGCAGGTAGGAGCGGGCTTTGTCATAACAAGG
TCCTTAATCGCATCCTTCAAAACCTCAGCAAATATATGAGTTTGTAAAAAGACCATGAAATAACAGACAA
TGGACTCCCTTAGCGGGCCAGGTTGTGGGCCGGGTCCAGGGGCCATTCCAAAGGGGAGACGACTCAATGG
TGTAAGACGACATTGTGGAATAGCAAGGGCAGTTCCTCGCCTTAGGTTGTAAAGGGAGGTCTTACTACCT
CCATATACGAACACACCGGCGACCCAAGTTCCTTCGTCGGTAGTCCTTTCTACGTGACTCCTAGCCAGGA
GAGCTCTTAAACCTTCTGCAATGTTCTCAAATTTCGGGTTGGAACCTCCTTGACCACGATGCTTTCCAAA
CCACCCTCCTTTTTTGCGCCTGCCTCCATCACCCTGACCCCGGGGTCCAGTGCTTGGGCCTTCTCCTGGG
TCATCTGCGGGGCCCTGCTCTATCGCTCCCGGGGGCACGTCAGGCTCACCATCTGGGCCACCTTCTTGGT
GGTATTCAAAATAATCGGCTTCCCCTACAGGGTGGAAAAATGGCCTTCTACCTGGAGGGGGCCTGCGCGG
TGGAGACCCGGATGATGATGACTGACTACTGGGACTCCTGGGCCTCTTTTCTCCACGTCCACGACCTCTC
CCCCTGGCTCTTTCACGACTTCCCCCCCTGGCTCTTTCACGTCCTCTACCCCGGCGGCCTCCACTACCTC
CTCGACCCCGGCCTCCACTACCTCCTCGACCCCGGCCTCCACTGCCTCCTCGACCCCGGCCTCCACCTCC
TGCTCCTGCCCCTCCTGCTCCTGCCCCTCCTCCTGCTCCTGCCCCTCCTGCCCCTCCTGCTCCTGCCCCT
CCTGCCCCTCCTGCTCCTGCCCCTCCTGCCCCTCCTGCTCCTGCCCCTCCTGCCCCTCCTCCTGCTCCTG
CCCCTCCTGCCCCTCCTCCTGCTCCTGCCCCTCCTGCCCCTCCTGCTCCTGCCCCTCCTGCCCCTCCTGC
TCCTGCCCCTCCTGCCCCTCCTGCTCCTGCCCCTCCTGCTCCTGCCCCTCCTGCTCCTGCCCCTCCTGCT
CCTGCCCCTCCTGCCCCTCCTGCCCCTCCTCCTGCTCCTGCCCCTCCTGCTCCTGCCCCTCCTGCCCCTC
CTGCCCCTCCTGCTCCTGCCCCTCCTCCTGCTCCTGCCCCTCCTGCCCCTCCTGCCCCTCCTCCTGCTCC
TGCCCCTCCTGCCCCTCCTCCTGCTCCTGCCCCTCCTCCTGCTCCTGCCCCTCCTGCCCCTCCTGCCCCT
CCTCCTGCTCCTGCCCCTCCTGCCCCTCCTCCTGCTCCTGCCCCTCCTCCTGCTCCTGCCCCTCCTGCCC
CTCCTGCCCCTCCTCCTGCTCCTGCCCCTCCTCCTGCTCCTGCCCCTCCTGCCCCTCCTGCCCCTCCTGC
CCCTCCTCCTGCTCCTGCCCCTCCTCCTGCTCCTGCCCCTCCTGCTCCTGCCCCTCCCGCTCCTGCTCCT
GCTCCTGTTCCACCGTGGGTCCCTTTGCAGCCAATGCAACTTGGACGTTTTTGGGGTCTCCGGACACCAT
CTCTATGTCTTGGCCCTGATCCTGAGCCGCCCGGGGCTCCTGGTCTTCCGCCTCCTCGTCCTCGTCCTCT
TCCCCGTCCTCGTCCATGGTTATCACCCCCTCTTCTTTGAGGTCCACTGCCGCCGGAGCCTTCTGGTCCA
GATGTGTCTCCCTTCTCTCCTAGGCCATTTCCAGGTCCTGTACCTGGCCCCTCGTCAGACATGATTCACA
CTAAAAGAGATCAATAGACATCTTTATTAGACGACGCTCAGTGAATACAGGGAGTGCAGACTCCTGCCCC
CTCCAACAGCCCCCCCACCCTCATCCCCTTCATGGTCGCTGTCAGACAGATCCAGGTCTGAAAATTCCCC
ATCCTCCGAACCATCCTCGTCCTCATCACCAATTACTCGCAGCCCGGAAAACTCCCGCTGAACATCCTCA
AGATTTGCGTCCTGAGCCTCAAGCCAGGCCTCAAATTCCTCGTCCCCCTTTTTGCTGGACGGTAGGGATG
GGGATTCTCGGGACCCCTCCTCTTCCTCTTCAAGGTCACCAGACAGAGATGCTACTGGGGCAACGGAAGA
AAAGCTGGGTGCGGCCTGTGAGGATCAGCTTATCGATGATAAGCTGTCAAACATGAGAATTCTTGAAGAC
GAAAGGGCCTCGTGATACGCCTATTTTTATAGGTTAATGTCATGATAATAATGGTTTCTTAGACGTCAGG
TGGCACTTTTCGGGGAAATGTGCGCGGAACCCCTATTTGTTTATTTTTCTAAATACATTCAAATATGTAT
CCGCTCATGAGACAATAACCCTGATAAATGCTTCAATAATATTGAAAAAGGAAGAGTATGAGTATTCAAC
ATTTCCGTGTCGCCCTTATTCCCTTTTTTGCGGCATTTTGCCTTCCTGTTTTTGCTCACCCAGAAACGCT
GGTGAAAGTAAAAGATGCTGAAGATCAGTTGGGTGCACGAGTGGGTTACATCGAACTGGATCTCAACAGC
GGTAAGATCCTTGAGAGTTTTCGCCCCGAAGAACGTTTTCCAATGATGAGCACTTTTAAAGTTCTGCTAT
GTGGCGCGGTATTATCCCGTGTTGACGCCGGGCAAGAGCAACTCGGTCGCCGCATACACTATTCTCAGAA
TGACTTGGTTGAGTACTCACCAGTCACAGAAAAGCATCTTACGGATGGCATGACAGTAAGAGAATTATGC
AGTGCTGCCATAACCATGAGTGATAACACTGCGGCCAACTTACTTCTGACAACGATCGGAGGACCGAAGG
AGCTAACCGCTTTTTTGCACAACATGGGGGATCATGTAACTCGCCTTGATCGTTGGGAACCGGAGCTGAA
TGAAGCCATACCAAACGACGAGCGTGACACCACGATGCCTGCAGCAATGGCAACAACGTTGCGCAAACTA
TTAACTGGCGAACTACTTACTCTAGCTTCCCGGCAACAATTAATAGACTGGATGGAGGCGGATAAAGTTG
CAGGACCACTTCTGCGCTCGGCCCTTCCGGCTGGCTGGTTTATTGCTGATAAATCTGGAGCCGGTGAGCG
TGGGTCTCGCGGTATCATTGCAGCACTGGGGCCAGATGGTAAGCCCTCCCGTATCGTAGTTATCTACACG
ACGGGGAGTCAGGCAACTATGGATGAACGAAATAGACAGATCGCTGAGATAGGTGCCTCACTGATTAAGC
ATTGGTAACTGTCAGACCAAGTTTACTCATATATACTTTAGATTGATTTAAAACTTCATTTTTAATTTAA
AAGGATCTAGGTGAAGATCCTTTTTGATAATCTCATGACCAAAATCCCTTAACGTGAGTTTTCGTTCCAC
TGAGCGTCAGACCCCGTAGAAAAGATCAAAGGATCTTCTTGAGATCCTTTTTTTCTGCGCGTAATCTGCT
GCTTGCAAACAAAAAAACCACCGCTACCAGCGGTGGTTTGTTTGCCGGATCAAGAGCTACCAACTCTTTT
TCCGAAGGTAACTGGCTTCAGCAGAGCGCAGATACCAAATACTGTCCTTCTAGTGTAGCCGTAGTTAGGC
CACCACTTCAAGAACTCTGTAGCACCGCCTACATACCTCGCTCTGCTAATCCTGTTACCAGTGGCTGCTG
CCAGTGGCGATAAGTCGTGTCTTACCGGGTTGGACTCAAGACGATAGTTACCGGATAAGGCGCAGCGGTC
GGGCTGAACGGGGGGTTCGTGCACACAGCCCAGCTTGGAGCGAACGACCTACACCGAACTGAGATACCTA
CAGCGTGAGCTATGAGAAAGCGCCACGCTTCCCGAAGGGAGAAAGGCGGACAGGTATCCGGTAAGCGGCA
GGGTCGGAACAGGAGAGCGCACGAGGGAGCTTCCAGGGGGAAACGCCTGGTATCTTTATAGTCCTGTCGG
GTTTCGCCACCTCTGACTTGAGCGTCGATTTTTGTGATGCTCGTCAGGGGGGCGGAGCCTATGGAAAAAC
GCCAGCAACGCGGCCTTTTTACGGTTCCTGGCCTTTTGCTGCGCCGCGTGCGGCTGCTGGAGATGGCGGA
CGCGATGGATATGTTCTGCCAAGGGTTGGTTTGCGCATTCACAGTTCTCCGCAAGAATTGATTGGCTCCA
ATTCTTGGAGTGGTGAATCCGTTAGCGAGGTGCCGCCGGCTTCCATTCAGGTCGAGGTGGCCCGGCTCCA
TGCACCGCGACGCAACGCGGGGAGGCAGACAAGGTATAGGGCGGCGCCTACAATCCATGCCAACCCGTTC
CATGTGCTCGCCGAGGCGGCATAAATCGCCGTGACGATCAGCGGTCCAGTGATCGAAGTTAGGCTGGTAA
GAGCCGCGAGCGATCCTTGAAGCTGTCCCTGATGGTCGTCATCTACCTGCCTGGACAGCATGGCCTGCAA
CGCGGGCATCCCGATGCCGCCGGAAGCGAGAAGAATCATAATGGGGAAGGCCATCCAGCCTCGCGTCGCG
AACGCCAGCAAGACGTAGCCCAGCGCGTCGGCCGCCATGCCCTGCTTCATCCCCGTGGCCCGTTGCTCGC
GTTTGCTGGCGGTGTCCCCGGAAGAAATATATTTGCATGTCTTTAGTTCTATGATGACACAAACCCCGCC
CAGCGTCTTGTCATTGGCGAATTCGAACACGCAGATGCAGTCGGGGCGGCGCGGTCCCAGGTCCACTTCG
CATATTAAGGTGACGCGTGTGGCCTCGAACACCGAGCGACCCTGCAGCGACCCGCTTAACAGCGTCAACA
GCGTGCCGCAGATCCCGGGCAATGAGATATGAAAAAGCCTGAACTCACCGCGACGTCTGTCGAGAAGTTT
CTGATCGAAAAGTTCGACAGCGTCTCCGACCTGATGCAGCTCTCGGAGGGCGAAGAATCTCGTGCTTTCA
GCTTCGATGTAGGAGGGCGTGGATATGTCCTGCGGGTAAATAGCTGCGCCGATGGTTTCTACAAAGATCG
TTATGTTTATCGGCACTTTGCATCGGCCGCGCTCCCGATTCCGGAAGTGCTTGACATTGGGGAATTCAGC
GAGAGCCTGACCTATTGCATCTCCCGCCGTGCACAGGGTGTCACGTTGCAAGACCTGCCTGAAACCGAAC
TGCCCGCTGTTCTGCAGCCGGTCGCGGAGGCCATGGATGCGATCGCTGCGGCCGATCTTAGCCAGACGAG
CGGGTTCGGCCCATTCGGACCGCAAGGAATCGGTCAATACACTACATGGCGTGATTTCATATGCGCGATT
GCTGATCCCCATGTGTATCACTGGCAAACTGTGATGGACGACACCGTCAGTGCGTCCGTCGCGCAGGCTC
TCGATGAGCTGATGCTTTGGGCCGAGGACTGCCCCGAAGTCCGGCACCTCGTGCACGCGGATTTCGGCTC
CAACAATGTCCTGACGGACAATGGCCGCATAACAGCGGTCATTGACTGGAGCGAGGCGATGTTCGGGGAT
TCCCAATACGAGGTCGCCAACATCTTCTTCTGGAGGCCGTGGTTGGCTTGTATGGAGCAGCAGACGCGCT
ACTTCGAGCGGAGGCATCCGGAGCTTGCAGGATCGCCGCGGCTCCGGGCGTATATGCTCCGCATTGGTCT
TGACCAACTCTATCAGAGCTTGGTTGACGGCAATTTCGATGATGCAGCTTGGGCGCAGGGTCGATGCGAC
GCAATCGTCCGATCCGGAGCCGGGACTGTCGGGCGTACACAAATCGCCCGCAGAAGCGCGGCCGTCTGGA
CCGATGGCTGTGTAGAAGTACTCGCCGATAGTGGAAACCGACGCCCCAGCACTCGTCCGAGGGCAAAGGA
ATAGGGGAGATGGGGGAGGCTAACTGAAACACGGAAGGAGACAATACCGGAAGGAACCCGCGCTATGACG
GCAATAAAAAGACAGAATAAAACGCACGGGTGTTGGGTCGTTTGTTCATAAACGCGGGGTTCGGTCCCAG
GGCTGGCACTCTGTCGATACCCCACCGAGACCCCATTGGGGCCAATACGCCCGCGTTTCTTCCTTTTCCC
CACCCCACCCCCCAAGTTCGGGTGAAGGCCCAGGGCTCGCAGCCAACGTCGGGGCGGCAGGCCCTGCCAT
AGCCACTGGCCCCGTGGGTTAGGGACGGGGTCCCCCATGGGGAATGGTTTATGGTTCGTGGGGGTTATTA
TTTTGGGCGTTGCGTGGGGTCTGGTCCACGACTGGACTGAGCAGACAGACCCATGGTTTTTGGATGGCCT
GGGCATGGACCGCATGTACTGGCGCGACACGAACACCGGGCGTCTGTGGCTGCCAAACACCCCCGACCCC
CAAAAACCACCGCGCGGATTTCTGGCGTGCCAAGCTAGTCGACCAATTCTCATGTTTGACAGCTTATCAT
CGCAGATCCGGGCAACGTTGTTGCATTGCTGCAGGCGCAGAACTGGTAGGTATGGAAGATCTATACATTG
AATCAATATTGGCAATTAGCCATATTAGTCATTGGTTATATAGCATAAATCAATATTGGCTATTGGCCAT
TGCATACGTTGTATCTATATCATAATATGTACATTTATATTGGCTCATGTCCAATATGACCGCCATGTTG
ACATTGATTATTGACTAGTTATTAATAGTAATCAATTACGGGGTCATTAGTTCATAGCCCATATATGGAG
TTCCGCGTTACATAACTTACGGTAAATGGCCCGCCTGGCTGACCGCCCAACGACCCCCGCCCATTGACGT
CAATAATGACGTATGTTCCCATAGTAACGCCAATAGGGACTTTCCATTGACGTCAATGGGTGGAGTATTT
ACGGTAAACTGCCCACTTGGCAGTACATCAAGTGTATCATATGCCAAGTCCGCCCCCTATTGACGTCAAT
GACGGTAAATGGCCCGCCTGGCATTATGCCCAGTACATGACCTTACGGGACTTTCCTACTTGGCAGTACA
TCTACGTATTAGTCATCGCTATTACCATGGTGATGCGGTTTTGGCAGTACACCAATGGGCGTGGATAGCG
GTTTGACTCACGGGGATTTCCAAGTCTCCACCCCATTGACGTCAATGGGAGTTTGTTTTGGCACCAAAAT
CAACGGGACTTTCCAAAATGTCGTAATAACCCCGCCCCGTTGACGCAAATGGGCGGTAGGCGTGTACGGT
GGGAGGTCTATATAAGCAGAGCTCGTTTAGTGAACCGTCAGATCTCTAGAAGCTGGGTACCAGCT
Features (pLannotate 1.2.2; 21 found; start..end, strand, type, name):
     13..90      +  CDS            HLA-A (fragment): HLAA_HUMAN - Also known as HLAA. Experimental evidence at protein level: Swiss-Prot protein existence level 1. Allele A*74:01: Presents immunodominant HIV-1 epitopes derived from gag-pol (GQMVHQAISPR, QIYPGIKVR) and rev (RQIHSISER), carrying an aliphatic residue at position 2 and Arg anchor residue at the C-terminus. May contribute to viral load control in chronic HIV-1 infection. From Homo sapiens (Human).
     91..115     +  CDS            3xFLAG (fragment): three tandem FLAG® epitope tags
    121..1338    +  CDS            TAPBPL (fragment): TPSNR_HUMAN - Experimental evidence at protein level: Swiss-Prot protein existence level 1. Component of the antigen processing and presentation pathway, which binds to MHC class I coupled with beta2-microglobulin/B2M. Association between TAPBPR and MHC class I occurs in the absence of a functional peptide-loading complex (PLC). From Homo sapiens (Human).
   1598..1732    -  polyA_signal   SV40 poly(A) signal: SV40 polyadenylation signal
   1755..1837    -  CDS            large T antigen (fragment): large T antigen from SV40 (simian virus 40)
   1840..1880    +  CDS            rop (fragment): Rop protein, which maintains plasmids at low copy number; rop
   2482..4271    -  rep_origin     oriP: Epstein-Barr virus oriP replication origin (Yates et al., 2000)
   4276..4494    -  CDS            gL (fragment): GL_EBVB9 - Experimental evidence at protein level: Swiss-Prot protein existence level 1. The heterodimer glycoprotein H-glycoprotein L is required for the fusion of viral and plasma membranes leading to virus entry into the host cell. Acts as a functional inhibitor of gH and maintains gH in an inhibited form. Upon binding to host integrins, gL dissociates from gH leading to activation of the viral fusion glycoproteins gB and gH. Fusion of EBV with B-lymphocytes requires the additional receptor- binding protein gp42, which forms a complex with gH/gL. The heterodimer gH/gL targets also host EPHA
   4577..6502    -  CDS            EBNA1: Epstein-Barr nuclear antigen 1, also known as EBNA-1 crucial for latent viral infection, and for episomal amplification of vectors containing the oriP origin (Okita et al., 2013)
   6540..6884    -  CDS            BRRF2_EBVB9 (fragment): Protein inferred from homology: Swiss-Prot protein existence level 3. From Epstein-Barr virus (strain B95-8) (HHV-4) (Human herpesvirus 4).
   6887..6910    -  promoter       tet promoter (fragment): E. coli promoter for tetracycline efflux protein gene
   7023..7127    +  promoter       AmpR promoter: bla
   7128..7988    +  CDS            AmpR: β-lactamase; bla; confers resistance to ampicillin, carbenicillin, and related antibiotics
   8159..8747    +  rep_origin     ori: high-copy-number ColE1/pMB1/pBR322/pUC origin of replication
   8937..9281    -  CDS            TcR (fragment): tetracycline efflux protein; tet; confers resistance to tetracycline
   9364..9509    +  promoter       HSV TK promoter: herpes simplex virus thymidine kinase promoter
   9549..10574   +  CDS            HygR: aminoglycoside phosphotransferase from E. coli; aph(4)-Ia; confers resistance to hygromycin
  10639..10687   +  polyA_signal   HSV TK poly(A) signal: herpes simplex virus thymidine kinase polyadenylation signal (Cole and Stacy, 1985)
  10887..11111   +  CDS            gH (fragment): GH_HHV11 - Experimental evidence at protein level: Swiss-Prot protein existence level 1. The heterodimer glycoprotein H-glycoprotein L is required for the fusion of viral and plasma membranes leading to virus entry into the host cell. Following initial binding to host receptor, membrane fusion is mediated by the fusion machinery composed of gB and the heterodimer gH/gL. May also be involved in the fusion between the virion envelope and the outer nuclear membrane during virion morphogenesis. From Human herpesvirus 1 (strain 17) (HHV-1) (Human herpes simplex virus 1).
  11340..11719   +  enhancer       CMV enhancer: human cytomegalovirus immediate early enhancer
  11721..11920   +  promoter       CMV promoter: human cytomegalovirus (CMV) immediate early promoter
