[The description below was written by a language model from this plasmid's Addgene catalogue record and pLannotate feature annotations shown in this document.]
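Description:
pCEP4-FLAG-TAPBPR-tapasinCT I261A is an episomal mammalian expression plasmid built on the Invitrogen pCEP4 backbone, about 12 kb in total. It is propagated in E. coli through a high-copy ColE1/pUC-type origin with ampicillin selection (AmpR under its own bla promoter). For maintenance in mammalian cells it carries the Epstein-Barr virus oriP origin together with the EBNA1 coding sequence, which allow the plasmid to replicate and persist extrachromosomally in primate cells. A hygromycin resistance gene flanked by the HSV thymidine kinase promoter and polyadenylation signal provides selection of transfected cells. Several short annotated fragments (tetracycline resistance, rop, SV40 large T, herpesvirus glycoprotein and BRRF2 matches) appear to be backbone remnants rather than functional elements.

The payload, cloned between NheI and XhoI sites, is driven by the CMV immediate-early enhancer and promoter and terminated by the SV40 poly(A) signal. The annotated open reading frame begins with a short segment matching the start of HLA-A, most plausibly serving as a signal peptide, although the record does not say so. This is followed by a FLAG epitope and then human TAPBPR (gene TAPBPL), an MHC class I-binding component of the antigen processing pathway that acts independently of the peptide-loading complex. According to the catalogue entry, the C-terminal tail is replaced by that of tapasin, which fits with the TAPBPL match ending before the end of the 1,584 bp insert, and the protein carries an I261A substitution. The plasmid is intended for mammalian expression of this FLAG-tagged chimeric mutant. The associated study concerns how TAPBPR promotes peptide loading onto MHC-I, but the specific rationale for the tail swap and the point mutation is not given in the record.
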