Addgene plasmid #153476: pCEP4-FLAG-TAPBPR-tapasinCT I261A
Purpose: Mammalian expression of FLAG-tagged TAPBPR with tapasin CT I261A
Depositing lab: Erik Procko. Depositing organization: University of Illinois at Urbana-Champaign. Publication: TAPBPR promotes antigen loading on MHC-I molecules using a peptide trap. McShan AC, Devlin CA, Morozov GI, Overall SA, Moschidi D, Akella N, Procko E, Sgourakis NG. Nat Commun. 2021 May 26;12(1):3174. doi: 10.1038/s41467-021-23225-6. PubMed 34039964.
Backbone
  Vector backbone: pCEP4
  Backbone manufacturer: Invitrogen
  Backbone size w/o insert (bp): 10381
  Total vector size (bp): 11965
  Vector type: Mammalian Expression
  Selectable markers: Hygromycin
Growth in bacteria
  Bacterial resistance: Ampicillin, 100 μg/mL
  Growth temperature: 37°C
  Growth strain: DH5alpha
  Copy number: High Copy
Gene/Insert
  Gene/Insert name: TAPBPR
  Species: H. sapiens (human)
  Insert size (bp): 1584
  Mutation: C terminal tail of tapasin, I261A
  Entrez Gene: TAPBPL (a.k.a. TAPBP-R, TAPBPR)
  Promoter: CMV
  Tag / fusion protein: FLAG (N terminal on insert)
  Cloning method: Restriction Enzyme; 5′ cloning site NheI (not destroyed); 3′ cloning site XhoI (not destroyed)
  Sequencing primers: 5′ CMV_fwd; 3′ EBV_rev
Terms and licenses: Academic/Nonprofit Terms; Industry Terms: Not Available to Industry
How to cite: pCEP4-FLAG-TAPBPR-tapasinCT I261A was a gift from Erik Procko (Addgene plasmid # 153476 ; http://n2t.net/addgene:153476 ; RRID:Addgene_153476)
