>Addgene plasmid #153476 | pCEP4-FLAG-TAPBPR-tapasinCT I261A | addgene partial sequence | sequence record 327996 | Addgene NGS Result
GACATTGATTATTGACTAGTTATTAATAGTAATCAATTACGGGGTCATTAGTTCATAGCCCATATATGGA
GTTCCGCGTTACATAACTTACGGTAAATGGCCCGCCTGGCTGACCGCCCAACGACCCCCGCCCATTGACG
TCAATAATGACGTATGTTCCCATAGTAACGCCAATAGGGACTTTCCATTGACGTCAATGGGTGGAGTATT
TACGGTAAACTGCCCACTTGGCAGTACATCAAGTGTATCATATGCCAAGTCCGCCCCCTATTGACGTCAA
TGACGGTAAATGGCCCGCCTGGCATTATGCCCAGTACATGACCTTACGGGACTTTCCTACTTGGCAGTAC
ATCTACGTATTAGTCATCGCTATTACCATGGTGATGCGGTTTTGGCAGTACACCAATGGGCGTGGATAGC
GGTTTGACTCACGGGGATTTCCAAGTCTCCACCCCATTGACGTCAATGGGAGTTTGTTTTGGCACCAAAA
TCAACGGGACTTTCCAAAATGTCGTAATAACCCCGCCCCGTTGACGCAAATGGGCGGTAGGCGTGTACGG
TGGGAGGTCTATATAAGCAGAGCTCGTTTAGTGAACCGTCAGATCTCTAGAAGCTGGGTACCAGCTGCTA
GCGCCACCATGGCCGTCATGGCGCCCCGAACCCTCGTCCTGCTACTCTCGGGGGCCCTGGCCCTGACCCA
GACCTGGGCGGGCTCCGACTACAAGGACGATGATGACAAGGGAGGATCCAAGCCCCACCCAGCAGAGGGG
CAGTGGCGGGCAGTGGACGTGGTCCTAGACTGTTTCCTGGTGAAGGACGGTGCGCACCGTGGAGCTCTCG
CCAGCAGTGAGGACAGGGCAAGGGCCTCCCTTGTGCTGAAGCAGGTGCCAGTGCTGGACGATGGCTCCCT
GGAGGACTTCACCGATTTCCAAGGGGGCACACTGGCCCAAGATGACCCACCTATTATCTTTGAGGCCTCA
GTGGACCTGGTCCAGATTCCCCAGGCCGAGGCCTTGCTCCATGCTGACTGCAGTGGGAAGGAGGTGACCT
GTGAGATCTCCCGCTACTTTCTCCAGATGACAGAGACCACTGTTAAGACAGCAGCTTGGTTCATGGCCAA
CGTGCAGGTCTCTGGAGGGGGACCTAGCATCTCCTTGGTGATGAAGACTCCCAGGGTCGCCAAGAATGAG
GTGCTCTGGCACCCAACGCTGAACTTGCCACTGAGCCCCCAGGGGACTGTGCGAACTGCAGTGGAGTTCC
AGGTGATGACACAGACCCAATCCCTGAGCTTCCTGCTGGGGTCCTCAGCCTCCTTGGACTGTGGCTTCTC
CATGGCACCGGGCTTGGACCTCATCAGTGTGGAGTGGCGACTGCAGCACAAGGGCAGGGGTCAGTTGGTG
TACAGCTGGACCGCAGGGCAGGGGCAGGCTGTGCGGAAGGGCGCTACCCTGGAGCCTGCACAACTGGGCA
TGGCCAGGGATGCCTCCCTCACCCTGCCCGGCCTCACTATACAGGACGAGGGGACCTACGCTTGCCAGAT
CACCACCTCTCTGTACCGAGCTCAGCAGATCATCCAGCTCAACATCCAAGCTTCCCCTAAAGTACGACTG
AGCTTGGCAAACGAAGCTCTGCTGCCCACCCTCATCTGCGACATTGCTGGCTATTACCCTCTGGATGTGG
TGGTGACGTGGACCCGAGAGGAGCTGGGTGGATCCCCAGCCCAAGTCTCTGGTGCCTCCTTCTCCAGCCT
CAGGCAAAGCGTGGCAGGCACCTACAGCATCTCCTCCTCTCTCACCGCAGAACCTGGCTCTGCAGGTGCC
ACTTACACCTGCCAGGTCACACACATCTCTCTGGAGGAGCCCCTTGGGGCCAGCACCCAGGTTGTCCCAC
CAGAGCGGAGATCAGGGCCCTCCCTTGAGGACAGCGTAGGCCTTTTCCTGTCTGCCTTTCTTCTGCTTGG
GCTCTTCAAGGCACTGGGCTGGGCTGCTGTCTACCTGTCCACCTGCAAGGATTCAAAGAAGGTACAGTGC
TCCACCTCTCTGTATCTTTCCCTTGTCACTTTATCTCCTCATCCTATCTCAAAACCCATGGAGGGAGGCT
GCTGGTGTGGTAGGCAGAACCTAGGCTTGGAATTCACACTGATCTGGGTTAAAACCTGGCACTATATCCT
AACTGTAGGACTCTTTGAGCATGCTACTTAATGACTCGAGGCCGGCAAGGCCGGATCCAGACATGATAAG
ATACATTGATGAGTTTGGACAAACCACAACTAGAATGCAGTGAAAAAAATGCTTTATTTGTGAAATTTGT
GATGCTATTGCTTTATTTGTAACCATTATAAGCTGCAATAAACAAGTTAACAACAACAATTGCATTCATT
TTATGTTTCAGGTTCAGGGGGAGGTGTGGGAGGTTTTTTAAAGCAAGTAAAACCTCTACAAATGTGGTAT
GGCTGATTATGATCCGGCTGCCTCGCGCGTTTCGGTGATGACGGTGAAAACCTCTGACACATGCAGCTCC
CGGAGACGGTCACAGCTTGTCTGTAAGCGGATGCCGGGAGCAGACAAGCCCGTCAGGGCGCGTCAGCGGG
TGTTGGCGGGTGTCGGGGCGCAGCCATGAGGTCGACTCTAGAGGATCGATCCCCGCCCCGGACGAACTAA
ACCTGACTACGACATCTCTGCCCCTTCTTCGCGGGGCAGTGCATGTAATCCCTTCAGTTGGTTGGTACAA
CTTGCCAACTGGGCCCTGTTCCACATGTGACACGGGGGGGGACCAAACACAAAGGGGTTCTCTGACTGTA
GTTGACATCCTTATAAATGGATGTGCACATTTGCCAACACTGAGTGGCTTTCATCCTGGAGCAGACTTTG
CAGTCTGTGGACTGCAACACAACATTGCCTTTATGTGTAACTCTTGGCTGAAGCTCTTACACCAATGCTG
GGGGACATGTACCTCCCAGGGGCCCAGGAAGACTACGGGAGGCTACACCAACGTCAATCAGAGGGGCCTG
TGTAGCTACCGATAAGCGGACCCTCAAGAGGGCATTAGCAATAGTGTTTATAAGGCCCCCTTGTTAACCC
TAAACGGGTAGCATATGCTTCCCGGGTAGTAGTATATACTATCCAGACTAACCCTAATTCAATAGCATAT
GTTACCCAACGGGAAGCATATGCTATCGAATTAGGGTTAGTAAAAGGGTCCTAAGGAACAGCGATATCTC
CCACCCCATGAGCTGTCACGGTTTTATTTACATGGGGTCAGGATTCCACGAGGGTAGTGAACCATTTTAG
TCACAAGGGCAGTGGCTGAAGATCAAGGAGCGGGCAGTGAACTCTCCTGAATCTTCGCCTGCTTCTTCAT
TCTCCTTCGTTTAGCTAATAGAATAACTGCTGAGTTGTGAACAGTAAGGTGTATGTGAGGTGCTCGAAAA
CAAGGTTTCAGGTGACGCCCCCAGAATAAAATTTGGACGGGGGGTTCAGTGGTGGCATTGTGCTATGACA
CCAATATAACCCTCACAAACCCCTTGGGCAATAAATACTAGTGTAGGAATGAAACATTCTGAATATCTTT
AACAATAGAAATCCATGGGGTGGGGACAAGCCGTAAAGACTGGATGTCCATCTCACACGAATTTATGGCT
ATGGGCAACACATAATCCTAGTGCAATATGATACTGGGGTTATTAAGATGTGTCCCAGGCAGGGACCAAG
ACAGGTGAACCATGTTGTTACACTCTATTTGTAACAAGGGGAAAGAGAGTGGACGCCGACAGCAGCGGAC
TCCACTGGTTGTCTCTAACACCCCCGAAAATTAAACGGGGCTCCACGCCAATGGGGCCCATAAACAAAGA
CAAGTGGCCACTCTTTTTTTTGAAATTGTGGAGTGGGGGCACGCGTCAGCCCCCACACGCCGCCCTGCGG
TTTTGGACTGTAAAATAAGGGTGTAATAACTTGGCTGATTGTAACCCCGCTAACCACTGCGGTCAAACCA
CTTGCCCACAAAACCACTAATGGCACCCCGGGGAATACCTGCATAAGTAGGTGGGCGGGCCAAGATAGGG
GCGCGATTGCTGCGATCTGGAGGACAAATTACACACACTTGCGCCTGAGCGCCAAGCACAGGGTTGTTGG
TCCTCATATTCACGAGGTCGCTGAGAGCACGGTGGGCTAATGTTGCCATGGGTAGCATATACTACCCAAA
TATCTGGATAGCATATGCTATCCTAATCTATATCTGGGTAGCATAGGCTATCCTAATCTATATCTGGGTA
GCATATGCTATCCTAATCTATATCTGGGTAGTATATGCTATCCTAATTTATATCTGGGTAGCATAGGCTA
TCCTAATCTATATCTGGGTAGCATATGCTATCCTAATCTATATCTGGGTAGTATATGCTATCCTAATCTG
TATCCGGGTAGCATATGCTATCCTCATGCATATACAGTCAGCATATGATACCCAGTAGTAGAGTGGGAGT
GCTATCCTTTGCATATGCCGCCACCTCCCAAGGGGGCGTGAATTTTCGCTGCTTGTCCTTTTCCTGCTGG
TTGCTCCCATTCTTAGGTGAATTTAAGGAGGCCAGGCTAAAGCCGTCGCATGTCTGATTGCTCACCAGGT
AAATGTCGCTAATGTTTTCCAACGCGAGAAGGTGTTGAGCGCGGAGCTGAGTGACGTGACAACATGGGTA
TGCCCAATTGCCCCATGTTGGGAGGACGAAAATGGTGACAAGACAGATGGCCAGAAATACACCAACAGCA
CGCATGATGTCTACTGGGGATTTATTCTTTAGTGCGGGGGAATACACGGCTTTTAATACGATTGAGGGCG
TCTCCTAACAAGTTACATCACTCCTGCCCTTCCTCACCCTCATCTCCATCACCTCCTTCATCTCCGTCAT
CTCCGTCATCACCCTCCGCGGCAGCCCCTTCCACCATAGGTGGAAACCAGGGAGGCAAATCTACTCCATC
GTCAAAGCTGCACACAGTCACCCTGATATTGCAGGTAGGAGCGGGCTTTGTCATAACAAGGTCCTTAATC
GCATCCTTCAAAACCTCAGCAAATATATGAGTTTGTAAAAAGACCATGAAATAACAGACAATGGACTCCC
TTAGCGGGCCAGGTTGTGGGCCGGGTCCAGGGGCCATTCCAAAGGGGAGACGACTCAATGGTGTAAGACG
ACATTGTGGAATAGCAAGGGCAGTTCCTCGCCTTAGGTTGTAAAGGGAGGTCTTACTACCTCCATATACG
AACACACCGGCGACCCAAGTTCCTTCGTCGGTAGTCCTTTCTACGTGACTCCTAGCCAGGAGAGCTCTTA
AACCTTCTGCAATGTTCTCAAATTTCGGGTTGGAACCTCCTTGACCACGATGCTTTCCAAACCACCCTCC
TTTTTTGCGCCTGCCTCCATCACCCTGACCCCGGGGTCCAGTGCTTGGGCCTTCTCCTGGGTCATCTGCG
GGGCCCTGCTCTATCGCTCCCGGGGGCACGTCAGGCTCACCATCTGGGCCACCTTCTTGGTGGTATTCAA
AATAATCGGCTTCCCCTACAGGGTGGAAAAATGGCCTTCTACCTGGAGGGGGCCTGCGCGGTGGAGACCC
GGATGATGATGACTGACTACTGGGACTCCTGGGCCTCTTTTCTCCACGTCCACGACCTCTCCCCCTGGCT
CTTTCACGACTTCCCCCCCTGGCTCTTTCACGTCCTCTACCCCGGCGGCCTCCACTACCTCCTCGACCCC
GGCCTCCACTACCTCCTCGACCCCGGCCTCCACTGCCTCCTCGACCCCGGCCTCCACCTCCTGCTCCTGC
CCCTCCTGCTCCTGCCCCTCCTCCTGCTCCTGCCCCTCCTGCTCCTGCCCCTCCCGCTCCTGCTCCTGCT
CCTGTTCCACCGTGGGTCCCTTTGCAGCCAATGCAACTTGGACGTTTTTGGGGTCTCCGGACACCATCTC
TATGTCTTGGCCCTGATCCTGAGCCGCCCGGGGCTCCTGGTCTTCCGCCTCCTCGTCCTCGTCCTCTTCC
CCGTCCTCGTCCATGGTTATCACCCCCTCTTCTTTGAGGTCCACTGCCGCCGGAGCCTTCTGGTCCAGAT
GTGTCTCCCTTCTCTCCTAGGCCATTTCCAGGTCCTGTACCTGGCCCCTCGTCAGACATGATTCACACTA
AAAGAGATCAATAGACATCTTTATTAGACGACGCTCAGTGAATACAGGGAGTGCAGACTCCTGCCCCCTC
CAACAGCCCCCCCACCCTCATCCCCTTCATGGTCGCTGTCAGACAGATCCAGGTCTGAAAATTCCCCATC
CTCCGAACCATCCTCGTCCTCATCACCAATTACTCGCAGCCCGGAAAACTCCCGCTGAACATCCTCAAGA
TTTGCGTCCTGAGCCTCAAGCCAGGCCTCAAATTCCTCGTCCCCCTTTTTGCTGGACGGTAGGGATGGGG
ATTCTCGGGACCCCTCCTCTTCCTCTTCAAGGTCACCAGACAGAGATGCTACTGGGGCAACGGAAGAAAA
GCTGGGTGCGGCCTGTGAGGATCAGCTTATCGATGATAAGCTGTCAAACATGAGAATTCTTGAAGACGAA
AGGGCCTCGTGATACGCCTATTTTTATAGGTTAATGTCATGATAATAATGGTTTCTTAGACGTCAGGTGG
CACTTTTCGGGGAAATGTGCGCGGAACCCCTATTTGTTTATTTTTCTAAATACATTCAAATATGTATCCG
CTCATGAGACAATAACCCTGATAAATGCTTCAATAATATTGAAAAAGGAAGAGTATGAGTATTCAACATT
TCCGTGTCGCCCTTATTCCCTTTTTTGCGGCATTTTGCCTTCCTGTTTTTGCTCACCCAGAAACGCTGGT
GAAAGTAAAAGATGCTGAAGATCAGTTGGGTGCACGAGTGGGTTACATCGAACTGGATCTCAACAGCGGT
AAGATCCTTGAGAGTTTTCGCCCCGAAGAACGTTTTCCAATGATGAGCACTTTTAAAGTTCTGCTATGTG
GCGCGGTATTATCCCGTGTTGACGCCGGGCAAGAGCAACTCGGTCGCCGCATACACTATTCTCAGAATGA
CTTGGTTGAGTACTCACCAGTCACAGAAAAGCATCTTACGGATGGCATGACAGTAAGAGAATTATGCAGT
GCTGCCATAACCATGAGTGATAACACTGCGGCCAACTTACTTCTGACAACGATCGGAGGACCGAAGGAGC
TAACCGCTTTTTTGCACAACATGGGGGATCATGTAACTCGCCTTGATCGTTGGGAACCGGAGCTGAATGA
AGCCATACCAAACGACGAGCGTGACACCACGATGCCTGCAGCAATGGCAACAACGTTGCGCAAACTATTA
ACTGGCGAACTACTTACTCTAGCTTCCCGGCAACAATTAATAGACTGGATGGAGGCGGATAAAGTTGCAG
GACCACTTCTGCGCTCGGCCCTTCCGGCTGGCTGGTTTATTGCTGATAAATCTGGAGCCGGTGAGCGTGG
GTCTCGCGGTATCATTGCAGCACTGGGGCCAGATGGTAAGCCCTCCCGTATCGTAGTTATCTACACGACG
GGGAGTCAGGCAACTATGGATGAACGAAATAGACAGATCGCTGAGATAGGTGCCTCACTGATTAAGCATT
GGTAACTGTCAGACCAAGTTTACTCATATATACTTTAGATTGATTTAAAACTTCATTTTTAATTTAAAAG
GATCTAGGTGAAGATCCTTTTTGATAATCTCATGACCAAAATCCCTTAACGTGAGTTTTCGTTCCACTGA
GCGTCAGACCCCGTAGAAAAGATCAAAGGATCTTCTTGAGATCCTTTTTTTCTGCGCGTAATCTGCTGCT
TGCAAACAAAAAAACCACCGCTACCAGCGGTGGTTTGTTTGCCGGATCAAGAGCTACCAACTCTTTTTCC
GAAGGTAACTGGCTTCAGCAGAGCGCAGATACCAAATACTGTCCTTCTAGTGTAGCCGTAGTTAGGCCAC
CACTTCAAGAACTCTGTAGCACCGCCTACATACCTCGCTCTGCTAATCCTGTTACCAGTGGCTGCTGCCA
GTGGCGATAAGTCGTGTCTTACCGGGTTGGACTCAAGACGATAGTTACCGGATAAGGCGCAGCGGTCGGG
CTGAACGGGGGGTTCGTGCACACAGCCCAGCTTGGAGCGAACGACCTACACCGAACTGAGATACCTACAG
CGTGAGCTATGAGAAAGCGCCACGCTTCCCGAAGGGAGAAAGGCGGACAGGTATCCGGTAAGCGGCAGGG
TCGGAACAGGAGAGCGCACGAGGGAGCTTCCAGGGGGAAACGCCTGGTATCTTTATAGTCCTGTCGGGTT
TCGCCACCTCTGACTTGAGCGTCGATTTTTGTGATGCTCGTCAGGGGGGCGGAGCCTATGGAAAAACGCC
AGCAACGCGGCCTTTTTACGGTTCCTGGCCTTTTGCTGGCCTTGAAGCTGTCCCTGATGGTCGTCATCTA
CCTGCCTGGACAGCATGGCCTGCAACGCGGGCATCCCGATGCCGCCGGAAGCGAGAAGAATCATAATGGG
GAAGGCCATCCAGCCTCGCGTCGCGAACGCCAGCAAGACGTAGCCCAGCGCGTCGGCCCCGAGATGCGCC
GCGTGCGGCTGCTGGAGATGGCGGACGCGATGGATATGTTCTGCCAAGGGTTGGTTTGCGCATTCACAGT
TCTCCGCAAGAATTGATTGGCTCCAATTCTTGGAGTGGTGAATCCGTTAGCGAGGTGCCGCCCTGCTTCA
TCCCCGTGGCCCGTTGCTCGCGTTTGCTGGCGGTGTCCCCGGAAGAAATATATTTGCATGTCTTTAGTTC
TATGATGACACAAACCCCGCCCAGCGTCTTGTCATTGGCGAATTCGAACACGCAGATGCAGTCGGGGCGG
CGCGGTCCGAGGTCCACTTCGCATATTAAGGTGACGCGTGTGGCCTCGAACACCGAGCGACCCTGCAGCG
ACCCGCTTAACAGCGTCAACAGCGTGCCGCAGATCCCGGGGGGCAATGAGATATGAAAAAGCCTGAACTC
ACCGCGACGTCTGTCGAGAAGTTTCTGATCGAAAAGTTCGACAGCGTCTCCGACCTGATGCAGCTCTCGG
AGGGCGAAGAATCTCGTGCTTTCAGCTTCGATGTAGGAGGGCGTGGATATGTCCTGCGGGTAAATAGCTG
CGCCGATGGTTTCTACAAAGATCGTTATGTTTATCGGCACTTTGCATCGGCCGCGCTCCCGATTCCGGAA
GTGCTTGACATTGGGGAATTCAGCGAGAGCCTGACCTATTGCATCTCCCGCCGTGCACAGGGTGTCACGT
TGCAAGACCTGCCTGAAACCGAACTGCCCGCTGTTCTGCAGCCGGTCGCGGAGGCCATGGATGCGATCGC
TGCGGCCGATCTTAGCCAGACGAGCGGGTTCGGCCCATTCGGACCGCAAGGAATCGGTCAATACACTACA
TGGCGTGATTTCATATGCGCGATTGCTGATCCCCATGTGTATCACTGGCAAACTGTGATGGACGACACCG
TCAGTGCGTCCGTCGCGCAGGCTCTCGATGAGCTGATGCTTTGGGCCGAGGACTGCCCCGAAGTCCGGCA
CCTCGTGCACGCGGATTTCGGCTCCAACAATGTCCTGACGGACAATGGCCGCATAACAGCGGTCATTGAC
TGGAGCGAGGCGATGTTCGGGGATTCCCAATACGAGGTCGCCAACATCTTCTTCTGGAGGCCGTGGTTGG
CTTGTATGGAGCAGCAGACGCGCTACTTCGAGCGGAGGCATCCGGAGCTTGCAGGATCGCCGCGGCTCCG
GGCGTATATGCTCCGCATTGGTCTTGACCAACTCTATCAGAGCTTGGTTGACGGCAATTTCGATGATGCA
GCTTGGGCGCAGGGTCGATGCGACGCAATCGTCCGATCCGGAGCCGGGACTGTCGGGCGTACACAAATCG
CCCGCAGAAGCGCGGCCGTCTGGACCGATGGCTGTGTAGAAGTACTCGCCGATAGTGGAAACCGACGCCC
CAGCACTCGTCCGGATCGGGAGATGGGGGAGGCTAACTGAAACACGGAAGGAGACAATACCGGAAGGAAC
CCGCGCTATGACGGCAATAAAAAGACAGAATAAAACGCACGGGTGTTGGGTCGTTTGTTCATAAACGCGG
GGTTCGGTCCCAGGGCTGGCACTCTGTCGATACCCCACCGAGACCCCATTGGGGCCAATACGCCCGCGTT
TCTTCCTTTTCCCCACCCCACCCCCCAAGTTCGGGTGAAGGCCCAGGGCTCGCAGCCAACGTCGGGGCGG
CAGGCCCTGCCATAGCCACTGGCCCCGTGGGTTAGGGACGGGGTCCCCCATGGGGAATGGTTTATGGTTC
GTGGGGGTTATTATTTTGGGCGTTGCGTGGGGTCAGGTCCACGACTGGACTGAGCAGACAGACCCATGGT
TTTTGGATGGCCTGGGCATGGACCGCATGTACTGGCGCGACACGAACACCGGGCGTCTGTGGCTGCCAAA
CACCCCCGACCCCCAAAAACCACCGCGCGGATTTCTGGCGTGCCAAGCTAGTCGACCAATTCTCATGTTT
GACAGCTTATCATCGCAGATCCGGGCAACGTTGTTGCCATTGCTGCAGGCGCAGAACTGGTAGGTATGGA
AGATCTATACATTGAATCAATATTGGCAATTAGCCATATTAGTCATTGGTTATATAGCATAAATCAATAT
TGGCTATTGGCCATTGCATACGTTGTATCTATATCATAATATGTACATTTATATTGGCTCATGTCCAATA
TGACCGCCATGTT
